Addgene plasmid #204511: pHIT182
Purpose: Bacterial expression of catalytically defective CSR-1a with 6xHis and maltose binding protein tags for in vitro assays
Depositing lab: Yuji Kohara. Depositing organization: National Institute of Genetics. Publication: In vitro analyses of the production and activity of secondary small interfering RNAs in C. elegans. Aoki K, Moriguchi H, Yoshioka T, Okawa K, Tabara H. EMBO J. 2007 Dec 12. 26(24):5007-19. 10.1038/sj.emboj.7601910 PubMed 18007599.
Backbone
  Vector backbone: pHIT198 (derived from pET-28a)
  Backbone size w/o insert (bp): 6442
  Vector type: Bacterial Expression
Growth in bacteria
  Bacterial resistance: Kanamycin, 50 μg/mL
  Growth temperature: 37°C
  Growth strain: DH5alpha
  Copy number: Low Copy
Gene/Insert
  Gene/Insert name: csr-1a with D769A mutation (C. elegans)
  Species: C. elegans (nematode)
  Mutation: D769A
  Entrez Gene: csr-1 (a.k.a. CELE_F20D12.1)
  Promoter: T7lac
  Tag / fusion protein: 6xHis, MBP (N terminal on insert)
  Cloning method: Restriction Enzyme; 5′ cloning site NotI (unknown if destroyed); 3′ cloning site StuI (unknown if destroyed)
  Sequencing primers: 5′ MBP_sense; 3′ T7 terminator, reverse primer
Terms and licenses: Academic/Nonprofit Terms; Industry Terms: Not Available to Industry
How to cite: pHIT182 was a gift from Yuji Kohara (Addgene plasmid # 204511 ; http://n2t.net/addgene:204511 ; RRID:Addgene_204511)
