[The description below was written by a language model from this plasmid's Addgene catalogue record and pLannotate feature annotations shown in this document.]
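Description:
pHIT182 is a bacterial expression plasmid built on pHIT198, a derivative of pET-28a, for producing a catalytically defective form of the C. elegans Argonaute protein CSR-1a in E. coli. The sequenced plasmid is about 9.5 kb. It is maintained through a ColE1/pBR322-type origin accompanied by the rop gene and bom region, which keep it at low copy number, and is selected with kanamycin via an aminoglycoside phosphotransferase gene. An f1 phage origin is also present. Short tetracycline-resistance fragments and a predicted E. coli ORF in the annotation appear to be backbone remnants rather than functional elements.

Expression is driven by the T7lac arrangement: a T7 promoter followed immediately by a lac operator, with a plasmid-borne lacI gene supplying repressor, so that transcription requires T7 RNA polymerase in the host and is induced with IPTG. A T7 gene 10 ribosome binding site leads into an N-terminal 6xHis tag (annotated as a fragment of a composite tag), a thrombin cleavage site and a cytosolic, signal-sequence-free maltose binding protein. The csr-1a coding sequence carrying the D769A substitution was cloned between NotI and StuI sites. The automated feature table does not annotate it, but it presumably occupies the roughly 3.1 kb unannotated stretch between MBP and the T7 terminator. A further His-tag fragment is annotated downstream of this region, typical of pET-28a, though the record does not say whether it is translated as part of the fusion.

The His and MBP tags support solubility and affinity purification of the recombinant protein, which is intended for in vitro assays, plausibly as a catalytically inactive comparison for wild-type CSR-1a.
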