Features (pLannotate 1.2.2; 21 found; start..end, strand, type, name):
      1..19      +  promoter       T7 promoter: promoter for bacteriophage T7 RNA polymerase
     20..44      +  protein_bind   lac operator: The lac repressor binds to the lac operator to inhibit transcription in E. coli. This inhibition can be relieved by adding lactose or isopropyl-β-D-thiogalactopyranoside (IPTG). lac repressor encoded by lacI
     59..81      +  RBS            RBS: efficient ribosome binding site from bacteriophage T7 gene 10 (Olins and Rangwala, 1989)
    100..116     +  CDS            capTEV™ (fragment): composite tag for in vivo biotinylation, TEV protease cleavage, and 6xHis tagging
    127..144     +  CDS            thrombin site: thrombin recognition and cleavage site
    151..1251    +  CDS            MBP: maltose binding protein from E. coli; malE (mutated); This version of the gene does not encode a signal sequence, so MBP will remain in the cytosol.
   4374..4391    +  CDS            9xHis (fragment): 9xHis affinity tag
   4401..4450    +  CDS            SET1 (fragment): solubility-enhancement tag derived from T7 phage gene 10B
   4458..4505    +  terminator     T7 terminator: transcription terminator for bacteriophage T7 RNA polymerase
   4542..4970    +  rep_origin     f1 ori (sequence partly withheld): f1 bacteriophage origin of replication; arrow indicates direction of (+) strand synthesis
   5023..5080    +  promoter       AmpR promoter (fragment): bla
   5089..5904    -  CDS            KanR: aminoglycoside phosphotransferase; aph(3')-Ia; confers resistance to kanamycin in bacteria or G418 (Geneticin®) in eukaryotes
   6026..6614    +  rep_origin     ori: high-copy-number ColE1/pMB1/pBR322/pUC origin of replication
   6800..6939    -  misc_feature   bom: basis of mobility region from pBR322
   7041..7232    -  CDS            rop: Rop protein, which maintains plasmids at low copy number; rop
   7249..7629    +  CDS            YPB1_ECOLX: Protein predicted: Swiss-Prot protein existence level 4. From Escherichia coli.
   7701..7992    -  CDS            TcR (fragment): tetracycline efflux protein; tet; confers resistance to tetracycline
   8007..8028    -  protein_bind   CAP binding site: CAP binding activates transcription in the presence of cAMP. E. coli catabolite activator protein
   8041..9123    -  CDS            lacI: lac repressor; lacI; The lac repressor binds to the lac operator to inhibit transcription in E. coli. This inhibition can be relieved by adding lactose or isopropyl-β-D-thiogalactopyranoside (IPTG).
   9124..9201    -  promoter       lacI promoter: lacI
   9209..9488    -  CDS            TcR (fragment): tetracycline efflux protein; tet; confers resistance to tetracycline
>Addgene plasmid #204511 | pHIT182 | addgene full sequence | sequence record 403747 | Addgene NGS Result
TAATACGACTCACTATAGGGGAATTGTGAGCGGATAACAATTCCCCTCTAGAAATAATTTTGTTTAACTT
TAAGAAGGAGATATACCATGGGCAGCAGCCATCATCATCATCATCACAGCAGCGGCCTGGTGCCGCGCGG
CAGCCATAATATGAAAACTGAAGAAGGTAAACTGGTAATCTGGATTAACGGCGATAAAGGCTATAACGGT
CTCGCTGAAGTCGGTAAGAAATTCGAGAAAGATACCGGAATTAAAGTCACCGTTGAGCATCCGGATAAAC
TGGAAGAGAAATTCCCACAGGTTGCGGCAACTGGCGATGGCCCTGACATTATCTTCTGGGCACACGACCG
CTTTGGTGGCTACGCTCAATCTGGCCTGTTGGCTGAAATCACCCCGGACAAAGCGTTCCAGGACAAGCTG
TATCCGTTTACCTGGGATGCCGTACGTTACAACGGCAAGCTGATTGCTTACCCGATCGCTGTTGAAGCGT
TATCGCTGATTTATAACAAAGATCTGCTGCCGAACCCGCCAAAAACCTGGGAAGAGATCCCGGCGCTGGA
TAAAGAACTGAAAGCGAAAGGTAAGAGCGCGCTGATGTTCAACCTGCAAGAACCGTACTTCACCTGGCCG
CTGATTGCTGCTGACGGGGGTTATGCGTTCAAGTATGAAAACGGCAAGTACGACATTAAAGACGTGGGCG
TGGATAACGCTGGCGCGAAAGCGGGTCTGACCTTCCTGGTTGACCTGATTAAAAACAAACACATGAATGC
AGACACCGATTACTCCATCGCAGAAGCTGCCTTTAATAAAGGCGAAACAGCGATGACCATCAACGGCCCG
TGGGCATGGTCCAACATCGACACCAGCAAAGTGAATTATGGTGTAACGGTACTGCCGACCTTCAAGGGTC
AACCATCCAAACCGTTCGTTGGCGTGCTGAGCGCAGGTATTAACGCCGCCAGTCCGAACAAAGAGCTGGC
AAAAGAGTTCCTCGAAAACTATCTGCTGACTGATGAAGGTCTGGAAGCGGTTAATAAAGACAAACCGCTG
GGTGCCGTAGCGCTGAAGTCTTACGAGGAAGAGTTGGCGAAAGATCCACGTATTGCCGCCACTATGGAAA
ACGCCCAGAAAGGTGAAATCATGCCGAACATCCCGCAGATGTCCGCTTTCTGGTATGCCGTGCGTACTGC
GGTGATCAACGCCGCCAGCGGTCGTCAGACTGTCGATGAAGCCCTGAAAGACGCGCAGACTCATATGGCG
GCCGCGCAGTCGGATAATGTCGGTCGTGGCCGTGGAAGCCGTGGTGGTTCTCGTGGAGGTAGTGGACGTG
GTAGAGGACGTGGAGGATACGGAGACTCGTATCGTCCGGATTTAGAAACGAGAGAAACCCATGTAACGTA
TCAAGGCAAGGTAAAGTATGAAGGAGGAGACCGTCATGATTTCAACTATGAGAAGACGCCAACTGGAAGT
TATCGTGGCTCGCATCGAGATGGTCAGGAAGGATCGAGAGGCAACCGCGGATCATTCAGAGGTGGACGAG
GAGGTTACGACAGAAGACGTGATGATGAAGAATCAAAAGCAGAAAATCGTTTTGGAGGGTACAATCGGGG
AGCAAATGGCGGAAACTATCGCGGGAGAACTGGCGGGAGCGGCAGAGGTGGATCGACCCAAACCACTACC
GTGGATCCTAAATATAATGGATTGATCTTGGAAAATTCAGCAGAGCCAAAGCTTAAAGGACTTAACTCTG
ACATGAATCAGAAGCAAAATCCAAGACTTGCCCTGAACATCTTCGGGCTTGAGCTCTCTGAGCGAACGAT
TTTCCGGCATGTTGTGCAAATGAAGCTCATCGATCGTCAGCACAATAAGGAGTATATTCTTACAACAATG
AGTGCCAGAGGACGTGGAAACCGTGCAACAAAGCAAAAAGATAACTTTATTCTTCTTGACATCCTACTCA
AACAGTGGGCCGCGAAGAAGGGTCAGCAGAATCTTCCTGCATTCGCGTACGACGGTGCACAGTCTTTATT
CACTTTGGAGGGAATCAGCTTGATGGTCGATATCAAGAAAGAAGATGCTCTCGAAATCCCGGAACTTTCC
AATTTTCTGAAGGATTCCATCTCGTTCCTCAGCGGCGATTTGGAGATCTCTTGTGAACCGGATCTCGAGA
AACCGTCATTCGTTCAGACGGAGCTTAACGAATGGAGTGATCCAAGATTCTACGCTTATTTGGATATTGT
GACATCACAGAGTGCCATTAGAAGCGAAAGATATTTGTCGCAGTCGAAAGGTCTCTATGTCCACACTCAA
AGCTTGGAGGAGCTTCGCGTGAAATGGGCTGTTGCAGCAAAAGGAATCCACAAAGGATGCCGAATCGTCG
GAGCAAACGGACCTCTTCCAATTCTAGAACTCGATCCTCAATCGACTCAGTACTATGCTTCAATCCCACT
CAGTCAGATGTTGCAGTACGCATTTCCTCGTGATTTTCCGCCAAACCGTATCGTTAATCCAAATATGAAA
CTGCAAAGAGCCGTGAAACTATTGTTGAAGGATTTAAAATGCAACCCATATTACGATGACAAACAGATTT
GGGCTACGAACACTATCACAGTGTCGGATGTTGACTACAACGCGCCGAAAGATCCAGAATTCAGACAAAA
GTATCCAAATCTGAAATTCCCAATGCTTCCTGCAGTTCAATGCGGCACTGGACCACACAAGCGCCTCATG
CCGCTCGAATATTTGAAGGTTCTTCCTTATCAATCCATTGACCGCCGTGTACTCGAAGAGTTTGAGCTTA
CACCACGAGCGAATGCCCCGAACGAACGCTGGTCAACTCTTCAAAAACACTACGATCAATTTGGTTTCAA
CGATCAAGTCATGAAAGATTTTGGTGTCCAAATCTGCAATGATCCTTTCAACAACGTCAGTGAGATCGAC
GGTGAAAGAGTCCTCGCGCCTAGTGTTGCATATGCAGACCCGGTACACGTGGATGATGAGAAGCGTGACT
GGAAAGCACAAGACAAAAAGTTTGTTACACCTGCTACGATTGACCATTTGATGTTCGTTCTAGTAGCAGG
TTATACTCGAACTTGGGATGCTGATTGCGATGCAACCAAATTTGTCGCGAAAGCATTCATGCAGCGTTGC
AAGGACAAAGGAATGCACATTGGCAGTTATAGCATGGATCAGCACAATGGCGAACGAGGCAGCGAAAATT
TCCTTACTTCGGTCTTCAAAAACTTGGTGACTCATCCAAACTACCGGGATTCGTCTTTCACTCCGTTCGT
CTTGTTTATTTCCGATGACGTTCCTAACATTCATGAGTGCCTCAAATTCGAAGAGCGTATGAGTGACATT
CCAACGCAGCACGTACTTCTCAAAAATGTCAAAAAGATGCGTGACAACATCGAAAAGAAGTCTCAAGGTG
GAAGAAGAGCATATGATTTGACTCTTGACAATATTGTGATGAAAGCCAACATTAAATGCGGTGGACTTAA
CTACACAGCAGATATTCCAAGAGATCTTGCGTGCTGGAATGAAGTTTCTACCTTCGTAATTGGAATGGCC
GTTGCTCATCCTGACCGAAACGCTGCGAGAGAAGGAAATCCATCCACCGTCGGACTGTCCTGCAATTCTG
CTGAAAACCCATACTCGTTCATTGGAGACTTCTTATACACCGATCCTAGAAGAGAGGCGATCCAGGATGA
AATTTTGCGAAAATTCACTGACCAAAGCGTTCGAAACTTTGCCGAAATTCGAGGTTTCCCAAAGAAAGTA
ATCATCTTCCGTGATGGTGTTTCATTCGGTGAAGAGACTGCGGCTCTGAAGGAGGTGGAAATCATTGAGC
AAACCATTAAGACAGCCGCTAAGTCCATGGGCCATTCTGATTATGCTCCAAAAGTATTAGCCATTGTTGT
TAAAAAACGTCACCACACTCGATTCTACGCCAAGGGAGGACATCACGGGAACATGCCGATCAATCCGCTT
CCCGATACATCTGTTGGTGGTGATATTGCCGAATATGGAAAAAGACAAATCTTCATCCAAGCTTTCCGGC
CAGTGCAAGGTACTGCAAAGGTTCCATCATTCTTGGTTATTCGAGATGATGAGGAAGTTTCGGACGAACA
TGTTGCCAAAATGGTTTGCGCCGTATGCAGTCTTCATCAGCTTGTTAACAGTCCAACATCCATCCCAACT
CCAGTTTACGTTGCTCATGAGCTCGCCAAGAGAGGAACCGGGCTTTACAAAGCTTATAGGTTCAAGAATG
GCGAACTCTTTGATGATTGGGAAACGCTCACCACTCAACTCTCCTATAGCACTCTCGATCGACTTTCAAA
AGTTCGAGTTGTTTAGTCGACAGGCCTGTCGAGCACCACCACCACCACCACTGAGATCCGGCTGCTAACA
AAGCCCGAAAGGAAGCTGAGTTGGCTGCTGCCACCGCTGAGCAATAACTAGCATAACCCCTTGGGGCCTC
TAAACGGGTCTTGAGGGGTTTTTTGCTGAAAGGAGGAACTATATCCGGATTGGCGAATGGG
[124 nt withheld, positions 4542-4665]
C
[91 nt withheld, positions 4667-4757]
A
[49 nt withheld, positions 4759-4807]
CCTTTGACGTTGGAGTCCACGTTCTTT
[37 nt withheld, positions 4835-4871]
ACCCTATCTCGGTCTATTCTTTTGATTTATAAGGGATTTTGCCGATTTCGGCCTATTGGTTAAAAAATGA
GCTGATTTAACAAAAATTTAACGCGAATTTTAACAAAATATTAACGCTTACAATTTAGGTGGCACTTTTC
GGGGAAATGTGCGCGGAACCCCTATTTGTTTATTTTTCTAAATACATTCAAATATGTATCCGCTCATGAA
TTAATTCTTAGAAAAACTCATCGAGCATCAAATGAAACTGCAATTTATTCATATCAGGATTATCAATACC
ATATTTTTGAAAAAGCCGTTTCTGTAATGAAGGAGAAAACTCACCGAGGCAGTTCCATAGGATGGCAAGA
TCCTGGTATCGGTCTGCGATTCCGACTCGTCCAACATCAATACAACCTATTAATTTCCCCTCGTCAAAAA
TAAGGTTATCAAGTGAGAAATCACCATGAGTGACGACTGAATCCGGTGAGAATGGCAAAAGTTTATGCAT
TTCTTTCCAGACTTGTTCAACAGGCCAGCCATTACGCTCGTCATCAAAATCACTCGCATCAACCAAACCG
TTATTCATTCGTGATTGCGCCTGAGCGAGACGAAATACGCGATCGCTGTTAAAAGGACAATTACAAACAG
GAATCGAATGCAACCGGCGCAGGAACACTGCCAGCGCATCAACAATATTTTCACCTGAATCAGGATATTC
TTCTAATACCTGGAATGCTGTTTTCCCGGGGATCGCAGTGGTGAGTAACCATGCATCATCAGGAGTACGG
ATAAAATGCTTGATGGTCGGAAGAGGCATAAATTCCGTCAGCCAGTTTAGTCTGACCATCTCATCTGTAA
CATCATTGGCAACGCTACCTTTGCCATGTTTCAGAAACAACTCTGGCGCATCGGGCTTCCCATACAATCG
ATAGATTGTCGCACCTGATTGCCCGACATTATCGCGAGCCCATTTATACCCATATAAATCAGCATCCATG
TTGGAATTTAATCGCGGCCTAGAGCAAGACGTTTCCCGTTGAATATGGCTCATAACACCCCTTGTATTAC
TGTTTATGTAAGCAGACAGTTTTATTGTTCATGACCAAAATCCCTTAACGTGAGTTTTCGTTCCACTGAG
CGTCAGACCCCGTAGAAAAGATCAAAGGATCTTCTTGAGATCCTTTTTTTCTGCGCGTAATCTGCTGCTT
GCAAACAAAAAAACCACCGCTACCAGCGGTGGTTTGTTTGCCGGATCAAGAGCTACCAACTCTTTTTCCG
AAGGTAACTGGCTTCAGCAGAGCGCAGATACCAAATACTGTCCTTCTAGTGTAGCCGTAGTTAGGCCACC
ACTTCAAGAACTCTGTAGCACCGCCTACATACCTCGCTCTGCTAATCCTGTTACCAGTGGCTGCTGCCAG
TGGCGATAAGTCGTGTCTTACCGGGTTGGACTCAAGACGATAGTTACCGGATAAGGCGCAGCGGTCGGGC
TGAACGGGGGGTTCGTGCACACAGCCCAGCTTGGAGCGAACGACCTACACCGAACTGAGATACCTACAGC
GTGAGCTATGAGAAAGCGCCACGCTTCCCGAAGGGAGAAAGGCGGACAGGTATCCGGTAAGCGGCAGGGT
CGGAACAGGAGAGCGCACGAGGGAGCTTCCAGGGGGAAACGCCTGGTATCTTTATAGTCCTGTCGGGTTT
CGCCACCTCTGACTTGAGCGTCGATTTTTGTGATGCTCGTCAGGGGGGCGGAGCCTATGGAAAAACGCCA
GCAACGCGGCCTTTTTACGGTTCCTGGCCTTTTGCTGGCCTTTTGCTCACATGTTCTTTCCTGCGTTATC
CCCTGATTCTGTGGATAACCGTATTACCGCCTTTGAGTGAGCTGATACCGCTCGCCGCAGCCGAACGACC
GAGCGCAGCGAGTCAGTGAGCGAGGAAGCGGAAGAGCGCCTGATGCGGTATTTTCTCCTTACGCATCTGT
GCGGTATTTCACACCGCAATGGTGCACTCTCAGTACAATCTGCTCTGATGCCGCATAGTTAAGCCAGTAT
ACACTCCGCTATCGCTACGTGACTGGGTCATGGCTGCGCCCCGACACCCGCCAACACCCGCTGACGCGCC
CTGACGGGCTTGTCTGCTCCCGGCATCCGCTTACAGACAAGCTGTGACCGTCTCCGGGAGCTGCATGTGT
CAGAGGTTTTCACCGTCATCACCGAAACGCGCGAGGCAGCTGCGGTAAAGCTCATCAGCGTGGTCGTGAA
GCGATTCACAGATGTCTGCCTGTTCATCCGCGTCCAGCTCGTTGAGTTTCTCCAGAAGCGTTAATGTCTG
GCTTCTGATAAAGCGGGCCATGTTAAGGGCGGTTTTTTCCTGTTTGGTCACTGATGCCTCCGTGTAAGGG
GGATTTCTGTTCATGGGGGTAATGATACCGATGAAACGAGAGAGGATGCTCACGATACGGGTTACTGATG
ATGAACATGCCCGGTTACTGGAACGTTGTGAGGGTAAACAACTGGCGGTATGGATGCGGCGGGACCAGAG
AAAAATCACTCAGGGTCAATGCCAGCGCTTCGTTAATACAGATGTAGGTGTTCCACAGGGTAGCCAGCAG
CATCCTGCGATGCAGATCCGGAACATAATGGTGCAGGGCGCTGACTTCCGCGTTTCCAGACTTTACGAAA
CACGGAAACCGAAGACCATTCATGTTGTTGCTCAGGTCGCAGACGTTTTGCAGCAGCAGTCGCTTCACGT
TCGCTCGCGTATCGGTGATTCATTCTGCTAACCAGTAAGGCAACCCCGCCAGCCTAGCCGGGTCCTCAAC
GACAGGAGCACGATCATGCGCACCCGTGGGGCCGCCATGCCGGCGATAATGGCCTGCTTCTCGCCGAAAC
GTTTGGTGGCGGGACCAGTGACGAAGGCTTGAGCGAGGGCGTGCAAGATTCCGAATACCGCAAGCGACAG
GCCGATCATCGTCGCGCTCCAGCGAAAGCGGTCCTCGCCGAAAATGACCCAGAGCGCTGCCGGCACCTGT
CCTACGAGTTGCATGATAAAGAAGACAGTCATAAGTGCGGCGACGATAGTCATGCCCCGCGCCCACCGGA
AGGAGCTGACTGGGTTGAAGGCTCTCAAGGGCATCGGTCGAGATCCCGGTGCCTAATGAGTGAGCTAACT
TACATTAATTGCGTTGCGCTCACTGCCCGCTTTCCAGTCGGGAAACCTGTCGTGCCAGCTGCATTAATGA
ATCGGCCAACGCGCGGGGAGAGGCGGTTTGCGTATTGGGCGCCAGGGTGGTTTTTCTTTTCACCAGTGAG
ACGGGCAACAGCTGATTGCCCTTCACCGCCTGGCCCTGAGAGAGTTGCAGCAAGCGGTCCACGCTGGTTT
GCCCCAGCAGGCGAAAATCCTGTTTGATGGTGGTTAACGGCGGGATATAACATGAGCTGTCTTCGGTATC
GTCGTATCCCACTACCGAGATATCCGCACCAACGCGCAGCCCGGACTCGGTAATGGCGCGCATTGCGCCC
AGCGCCATCTGATCGTTGGCAACCAGCATCGCAGTGGGAACGATGCCCTCATTCAGCATTTGCATGGTTT
GTTGAAAACCGGACATGGCACTCCAGTCGCCTTCCCGTTCCGCTATCGGCTGAATTTGATTGCGAGTGAG
ATATTTATGCCAGCCAGCCAGACGCAGACGCGCCGAGACAGAACTTAATGGGCCCGCTAACAGCGCGATT
TGCTGGTGACCCAATGCGACCAGATGCTCCACGCCCAGTCGCGTACCGTCTTCATGGGAGAAAATAATAC
TGTTGATGGGTGTCTGGTCAGAGACATCAAGAAATAACGCCGGAACATTAGTGCAGGCAGCTTCCACAGC
AATGGCATCCTGGTCATCCAGCGGATAGTTAATGATCAGCCCACTGACGCGTTGCGCGAGAAGATTGTGC
ACCGCCGCTTTACAGGCTTCGACGCCGCTTCGTTCTACCATCGACACCACCACGCTGGCACCCAGTTGAT
CGGCGCGAGATTTAATCGCCGCGACAATTTGCGACGGCGCGTGCAGGGCCAGACTGGAGGTGGCAACGCC
AATCAGCAACGACTGTTTGCCCGCCAGTTGTTGTGCCACGCGGTTGGGAATGTAATTCAGCTCCGCCATC
GCCGCTTCCACTTTTTCCCGCGTTTTCGCAGAAACGTGGCTGGCCTGGTTCACCACGCGGGAAACGGTCT
GATAAGAGACACCGGCATACTCTGCGACATCGTATAACGTTACTGGTTTCACATTCACCACCCTGAATTG
ACTCTCTTCCGGGCGCTATCATGCCATACCGCGAAAGGTTTTGCGCCATTCGATGGTGTCCGGGATCTCG
ACGCTCTCCCTTATGCGACTCCTGCATTAGGAAGCAGCCCAGTAGTAGGTTGAGGCCGTTGAGCACCGCC
GCCGCAAGGAATGGTGCATGCAAGGAGATGGCGCCCAACAGTCCCCCGGCCACGGGGCCTGCCACCATAC
CCACGCCGAAACAAGCGCTCATGAGCCCGAAGTGGCGAGCCCGATCTTCCCCATCGGTGATGTCGGCGAT
ATAGGCGCCAGCAACCGCACCTGTGGCGCCGGTGATGCCGGCCACGATGCGTCCGGCGTAGAGGATCGAG
ATCTCGATCCCGCGAAAT
